>Addgene plasmid #226632 | ExRai-PKNAR(T/A) | addgene full sequence | sequence record 449447 | Addgene NGS Result
GAAGATCCTTTGATCTTTTCTACGGGGTCTGACGCTCAGTGGAACGAAAACTCACGTTAAGGGATTTTGG
TCATGAGATTATCAAAAAGGATCTTCACCTAGATCCTTTTAAATTAAAAATGAAGTTTTAAATCAATCTA
AAGTATATATGAGTAAACTTGGTCTGACAGTTACCAATGCTTAATCAGTGAGGCACCTATCTCAGCGATC
TGTCTATTTCGTTCATCCATAGTTGCCTGACTCCCCGTCGTGTAGATAACTACGATACGGGAGGGCTTAC
CATCTGGCCCCAGTGCTGCAATGATACCGCGAGACCCACGCTCACCGGCTCCAGATTTATCAGCAATAAA
CCAGCCAGCCGGAAGGGCCGAGCGCAGAAGTGGTCCTGCAACTTTATCCGCCTCCATCCAGTCTATTAAT
TGTTGCCGGGAAGCTAGAGTAAGTAGTTCGCCAGTTAATAGTTTGCGCAACGTTGTTGCCATTGCTACAG
GCATCGTGGTGTCACGCTCGTCGTTTGGTATGGCTTCATTCAGCTCCGGTTCCCAACGATCAAGGCGAGT
TACATGATCCCCCATGTTGTGCAAAAAAGCGGTTAGCTCCTTCGGTCCTCCGATCGTTGTCAGAAGTAAG
TTGGCCGCAGTGTTATCACTCATGGTTATGGCAGCACTGCATAATTCTCTTACTGTCATGCCATCCGTAA
GATGCTTTTCTGTGACTGGTGAGTACTCAACCAAGTCATTCTGAGAATAGTGTATGCGGCGACCGAGTTG
CTCTTGCCCGGCGTCAATACGGGATAATACCGCGCCACATAGCAGAACTTTAAAAGTGCTCATCATTGGA
AAACGTTCTTCGGGGCGAAAACTCTCAAGGATCTTACCGCTGTTGAGATCCAGTTCGATGTAACCCACTC
GTGCACCCAACTGATCTTCAGCATCTTTTACTTTCACCAGCGTTTCTGGGTGAGCAAAAACAGGAAGGCA
AAATGCCGCAAAAAAGGGAATAAGGGCGACACGGAAATGTTGAATACTCATACTCTTCCTTTTTCAATAT
TATTGAAGCATTTATCAGGGTTATTGTCTCATGAGCGGATACATATTTGAATGTATTTAGAAAAATAAAC
AAATAGGGGTTCCGCGCACATTTCCCCGAAAAGTGCCACCTGACGTCGACGGATCGGGAGATCTCCCGAT
CCCCTATGGTGCACTCTCAGTACAATCTGCTCTGATGCCGCATAGTTAAGCCAGTATCTGCTCCCTGCTT
GTGTGTTGGAGGTCGCTGAGTAGTGCGCGAGCAAAATTTAAGCTACAACAAGGCAAGGCTTGACCGACAA
TTGCATGAAGAATCTGCTTAGGGTTAGGCGTTTTGCGCTGCTTCGCGATGTACGGGCCAGATATACGCGT
TGACATTGATTATTGACTAGTTATTAATAGTAATCAATTACGGGGTCATTAGTTCATAGCCCATATATGG
AGTTCCGCGTTACATAACTTACGGTAAATGGCCCGCCTGGCTGACCGCCCAACGACCCCCGCCCATTGAC
GTCAATAATGACGTATGTTCCCATAGTAACGCCAATAGGGACTTTCCATTGACGTCAATGGGTGGAGTAT
TTACGGTAAACTGCCCACTTGGCAGTACATCAAGTGTATCATATGCCAAGTACGCCCCCTATTGACGTCA
ATGACGGTAAATGGCCCGCCTGGCATTATGCCCAGTACATGACCTTATGGGACTTTCCTACTTGGCAGTA
CATCTACGTATTAGTCATCGCTATTACCATGGTGATGCGGTTTTGGCAGTACATCAATGGGCGTGGATAG
CGGTTTGACTCACGGGGATTTCCAAGTCTCCACCCCATTGACGTCAATGGGAGTTTGTTTTGGCACCAAA
ATCAACGGGACTTTCCAAAATGTCGTAACAACTCCGCCCCATTGACGCAAATGGGCGGTAGGCGTGTACG
GTGGGAGGTCTATATAAGCAGAGCTCTCTGGCTAACTAGAGAACCCACTGCTTACTGGCTTATCGAAATT
AATACGACTCACTATAGGGAGACCCAAGCTGGCTAGCGTTTAAACTTAAGCTTGCGGCCGCCACCGGATC
CATGAAGGCACGACTCACCGAGGGATGCGCCTTCAGAGACAAGCAGCATGGCGGCACCGGCGGCAGCGAG
CTCAGCTTCTGCAACGTCTATATCAAGGCCGACAAGCAGAAGAACGGCATCAAGGCGAACTTCAAGATCC
GCCACAACATCGAGGACGGCGGCGTGCAGCTCGCCTACCACTACCAGCAGAACACCCCCATCGGCGACGG
CCCCGTGCTGCTGCCCGACAACCACTACCTGAGCGTGCAGTCCAAACTTTCGAAAGACCCCAACGAGAAG
CGCGATCACATGGTCCTGCTGGAGTTCGTGACCGCCGCCGGGATCACTCTCGGCATGGACGAGCTGTACA
AGGGCGGTACCGGAGGGAGCATGGTGAGCAAGGGCGAGGAGCTGTTCACCGGGGTGGTGCCCATCCTGGT
CGAGCTGGACGGCGACGTAAACGGCCACAAGTTCAGCGTGTCCGGCGAGGGTGAGGGCGATGCCACCTAC
GGCAAGCTGACCCTGAAGTTCATCTGCACCACCGGCAAGCTGCCCGTGCCCTGGCCCACCCTCGTGACCA
CCCTGACCTACGGCGTGCAGTGCTTCAGCCGCTACCCCGACCACATGAAGCAGCACGACTTCTTCAAGTC
CGCCATGCCCGAAGGCTACATCCAGGAGCGCACCATCTTCTTCAAGGACGACGGCAACTACAAGACCCGC
GCCGAGGTGAAGTTCGAGGGCGACACCCTGGTGAACCGCATCGAGCTGAAGGGCATCGACTTCAAGGAGG
ACGGCAACATCCTGGGGCACAAGCTGGAGTACAACTTGCTGCATAAGTTTTCTCAAGAACAGATCGGCGA
AAACATTGTGTGCAGGGTCATTTGTACCACGGGTCAAATTCCCATCCGAGATTTGTCAGCTGATATTTCA
CAAGTGCTTAAGGAAAAACGATCCATAAAGAAAGTTTGGACATTTGGTAGAAACCCAGCCTGTGACTATC
ATTTAGGAAACATTTCAAGACTGTCAAATAAGCATTTCCAAATACTACTAGGAGAAGACGGTAACCTTTT
ATTGAATGACATTTCCACTAATGGGACCTGGTTAAATGGGCAAAAAGTCGAGAAGAACAGCAATCAGTTA
CTGTCTCAAGGTGATGAAATAACCGTTGGTGTAGGCGTGGAATCAGATATTTTATCTCTGGTCATTTTCA
TAAACGACAAATTTAAGCAGTGCCTCGAGCAGAACAAAGTTGATCGCTAAGAATTCTGCAGATATCCAGC
ACAGTGGCGGCCGCTCGAGTCTAGAGGGCCCGTTTAAACCCGCTGATCAGCCTCGACTGTGCCTTCTAGT
TGCCAGCCATCTGTTGTTTGCCCCTCCCCCGTGCCTTCCTTGACCCTGGAAGGTGCCACTCCCACTGTCC
TTTCCTAATAAAATGAGGAAATTGCATCGCATTGTCTGAGTAGGTGTCATTCTATTCTGGGGGGTGGGGT
GGGGCAGGACAGCAAGGGGGAGGATTGGGAAGACAATAGCAGGCATGCTGGGGATGCGGTGGGCTCTATG
GCTTCTGAGGCGGAAAGAACCAGCTGGGGCTCTAGGGGGTATCCCC
[124 nt withheld, positions 3687-3810]
C
[91 nt withheld, positions 3812-3902]
A
[49 nt withheld, positions 3904-3952]
CCTTTGACGTTGGAGTCCACGTTCTTT
[37 nt withheld, positions 3980-4016]
ACCCTATCTCGGTCTATTCTTTTGATTTATAAGGGATTTTGCCGATTTCGGCCTATTGGTTAAAAAATGA
GCTGATTTAACAAAAATTTAACGCGAATTAATTCTGTGGAATGTGTGTCAGTTAGGGTGTGGAAAGTCCC
CAGGCTCCCCAGCAGGCAGAAGTATGCAAAGCATGCATCTCAATTAGTCAGCAACCAGGTGTGGAAAGTC
CCCAGGCTCCCCAGCAGGCAGAAGTATGCAAAGCATGCATCTCAATTAGTCAGCAACCATAGTCCCGCCC
CTAACTCCGCCCATCCCGCCCCTAACTCCGCCCAGTTCCGCCCATTCTCCGCCCCATGGCTGACTAATTT
TTTTTATTTATGCAGAGGCCGAGGCCGCCTCTGCCTCTGAGCTATTCCAGAAGTAGTGAGGAGGCTTTTT
TGGAGGCCTAGGCTTTTGCAAAAAGCTCCCGGGAGCTTGTATATCCATTTTCGGATCTGATCAAGAGACA
GGATGAGGATCGTTTCGCATGATTGAACAAGATGGATTGCACGCAGGTTCTCCGGCCGCTTGGGTGGAGA
GGCTATTCGGCTATGACTGGGCACAACAGACAATCGGCTGCTCTGATGCCGCCGTGTTCCGGCTGTCAGC
GCAGGGGCGCCCGGTTCTTTTTGTCAAGACCGACCTGTCCGGTGCCCTGAATGAACTGCAGGACGAGGCA
GCGCGGCTATCGTGGCTGGCCACGACGGGCGTTCCTTGCGCAGCTGTGCTCGACGTTGTCACTGAAGCGG
GAAGGGACTGGCTGCTATTGGGCGAAGTGCCGGGGCAGGATCTCCTGTCATCTCACCTTGCTCCTGCCGA
GAAAGTATCCATCATGGCTGATGCAATGCGGCGGCTGCATACGCTTGATCCGGCTACCTGCCCATTCGAC
CACCAAGCGAAACATCGCATCGAGCGAGCACGTACTCGGATGGAAGCCGGTCTTGTCGATCAGGATGATC
TGGACGAAGAGCATCAGGGGCTCGCGCCAGCCGAACTGTTCGCCAGGCTCAAGGCGCGCATGCCCGACGG
CGAGGATCTCGTCGTGACCCATGGCGATGCCTGCTTGCCGAATATCATGGTGGAAAATGGCCGCTTTTCT
GGATTCATCGACTGTGGCCGGCTGGGTGTGGCGGACCGCTATCAGGACATAGCGTTGGCTACCCGTGATA
TTGCTGAAGAGCTTGGCGGCGAATGGGCTGACCGCTTCCTCGTGCTTTACGGTATCGCCGCTCCCGATTC
GCAGCGCATCGCCTTCTATCGCCTTCTTGACGAGTTCTTCTGAGCGGGACTCTGGGGTTCGAAATGACCG
ACCAAGCGACGCCCAACCTGCCATCACGAGATTTCGATTCCACCGCCGCCTTCTATGAAAGGTTGGGCTT
CGGAATCGTTTTCCGGGACGCCGGCTGGATGATCCTCCAGCGCGGGGATCTCATGCTGGAGTTCTTCGCC
CACCCCAACTTGTTTATTGCAGCTTATAATGGTTACAAATAAAGCAATAGCATCACAAATTTCACAAATA
AAGCATTTTTTTCACTGCATTCTAGTTGTGGTTTGTCCAAACTCATCAATGTATCTTATCATGTCTGTAT
ACCGTCGACCTCTAGCTAGAGCTTGGCGTAATCATGGTCATAGCTGTTTCCTGTGTGAAATTGTTATCCG
CTCACAATTCCACACAACATACGAGCCGGAAGCATAAAGTGTAAAGCCTGGGGTGCCTAATGAGTGAGCT
AACTCACATTAATTGCGTTGCGCTCACTGCCCGCTTTCCAGTCGGGAAACCTGTCGTGCCAGCTGCATTA
ATGAATCGGCCAACGCGCGGGGAGAGGCGGTTTGCGTATTGGGCGCTCTTCCGCTTCCTCGCTCACTGAC
TCGCTGCGCTCGGTCGTTCGGCTGCGGCGAGCGGTATCAGCTCACTCAAAGGCGGTAATACGGTTATCCA
CAGAATCAGGGGATAACGCAGGAAAGAACATGTGAGCAAAAGGCCAGCAAAAGGCCAGGAACCGTAAAAA
GGCCGCGTTGCTGGCGTTTTTCCATAGGCTCCGCCCCCCTGACGAGCATCACAAAAATCGACGCTCAAGT
CAGAGGTGGCGAAACCCGACAGGACTATAAAGATACCAGGCGTTTCCCCCTGGAAGCTCCCTCGTGCGCT
CTCCTGTTCCGACCCTGCCGCTTACCGGATACCTGTCCGCCTTTCTCCCTTCGGGAAGCGTGGCGCTTTC
TCATAGCTCACGCTGTAGGTATCTCAGTTCGGTGTAGGTCGTTCGCTCCAAGCTGGGCTGTGTGCACGAA
CCCCCCGTTCAGCCCGACCGCTGCGCCTTATCCGGTAACTATCGTCTTGAGTCCAACCCGGTAAGACACG
ACTTATCGCCACTGGCAGCAGCCACTGGTAACAGGATTAGCAGAGCGAGGTATGTAGGCGGTGCTACAGA
GTTCTTGAAGTGGTGGCCTAACTACGGCTACACTAGAAGAACAGTATTTGGTATCTGCGCTCTGCTGAAG
CCAGTTACCTTCGGAAAAAGAGTTGGTAGCTCTTGATCCGGCAAACAAACCACCGCTGGTAGCGGTGGTT
TTTTTGTTTGCAAGCAGCAGATTACGCGCAGAAAAAAAGGATCTCAA
Features (pLannotate 1.2.2; 21 found; start..end, strand, type, name):
    171..1031    -  CDS            AmpR: β-lactamase; bla; confers resistance to ampicillin, carbenicillin, and related antibiotics
   1032..1136    -  promoter       AmpR promoter: bla
   1195..1247    -  misc_feature   bom (fragment): basis of mobility region from pBR322
   1402..1781    +  enhancer       CMV enhancer: human cytomegalovirus immediate early enhancer
   1782..1985    +  promoter       CMV promoter: human cytomegalovirus (CMV) immediate early promoter
   1981..2014    +  LTR            5' LTR (truncated) (fragment): truncated 5' long terminal repeat (LTR) from HIV-1
   2030..2048    +  promoter       T7 promoter: promoter for bacteriophage T7 RNA polymerase
   2183..2905    +  CDS            cEGFP: cEGFP is a basic (constitutively fluorescent) green fluorescent protein published in 2008, derived from Aequorea victoria.
   2906..3337    +  CDS            RAD53 (fragment): RAD53_YEAST - Also known as MEC2, SAD1, SPK1. Experimental evidence at protein level: Swiss-Prot protein existence level 1. Controls S-phase checkpoint as well as G1 and G2 DNA damage checkpoints. Phosphorylates proteins on serine, threonine, and tyrosine. Prevents entry into anaphase and mitotic exit after DNA damage via regulation of the Polo kinase CDC5. Seems to be involved in the phosphorylation of RPH1. From Saccharomyces cerevisiae (strain ATCC 204508 / S288c) (Baker's yeast).
   3417..3641    +  polyA_signal   bGH poly(A) signal: bovine growth hormone polyadenylation signal
   3645..3666    +  promoter       SV40 promoter (fragment): SV40 enhancer and early promoter
   3687..4115    +  rep_origin     f1 ori (sequence partly withheld): f1 bacteriophage origin of replication; arrow indicates direction of (+) strand synthesis
   4129..4458    +  promoter       SV40 promoter: SV40 enhancer and early promoter
   4525..5316    +  CDS            neo: KKA2_KLEPN - Also known as kan, nptII. Experimental evidence at protein level: Swiss-Prot protein existence level 1. Resistance to kanamycin, neomycin, paromomycin, ribostamycin, butirosin and gentamicin B. From Klebsiella pneumoniae.
   5340..5498    +  CDS            ble (fragment): BLE_KLEPN - Experimental evidence at protein level: Swiss-Prot protein existence level 1. Binding protein with a strong affinity to the bleomycin family of antibiotics. Binds to CL990; an antimitotic-antibiotic compound. From Klebsiella pneumoniae.
   5493..5614    +  polyA_signal   SV40 poly(A) signal: SV40 polyadenylation signal
   5687..5703    -  protein_bind   lac operator: The lac repressor binds to the lac operator to inhibit transcription in E. coli. This inhibition can be relieved by adding lactose or isopropyl-β-D-thiogalactopyranoside (IPTG). lac repressor encoded by lacI
   5711..5741    -  promoter       lac promoter: promoter for the E. coli lac operon
   5756..5777    -  protein_bind   CAP binding site: CAP binding activates transcription in the presence of cAMP. E. coli catabolite activator protein
   5790..5882    -  CDS            lacI (fragment): lac repressor; lacI; The lac repressor binds to the lac operator to inhibit transcription in E. coli. This inhibition can be relieved by adding lactose or isopropyl-β-D-thiogalactopyranoside (IPTG).
   6065..6653    -  rep_origin     ori: high-copy-number ColE1/pMB1/pBR322/pUC origin of replication
