[The description below was written by a language model from this plasmid's Addgene catalogue record and pLannotate feature annotations shown in this document.]
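Description:
ExRai-PKNAR(T/A) is a mammalian expression plasmid built on the pcDNA3.1 backbone that encodes a non-phosphorylatable control version of ExRai-PKNAR, an excitation-ratiometric fluorescent biosensor for protein kinase N activity. It is propagated in E. coli through a high-copy ColE1/pUC-type origin with ampicillin selection (β-lactamase under its own promoter). It also carries an f1 origin and an SV40 promoter-driven neomycin phosphotransferase cassette with an SV40 poly(A) signal, which allows G418 selection of transfected mammalian cells. Short annotated fragments (bom, lac promoter/operator, lacI, ble and a truncated HIV-1 LTR match) appear to be backbone remnants or partial similarity hits rather than functional payload.

The sensor open reading frame lies downstream of the CMV immediate-early enhancer and promoter, with a T7 promoter just upstream, and is terminated by the bovine growth hormone polyadenylation signal. The annotation identifies a GFP-derived coding segment (called as cEGFP) followed directly by a fragment of yeast RAD53. In kinase reporters of this family, which descend from the parent ExRai-AKAR2, the RAD53 fragment typically supplies a forkhead-associated (FHA) phosphothreonine-binding domain. A region of about 130 nt between the T7 promoter and the GFP segment is unannotated. It may hold the kinase substrate peptide, but the feature table does not resolve this.

In a working sensor of this design, phosphorylation of the substrate threonine promotes binding to the FHA domain and changes the fluorescent protein's excitation properties. Here the phosphorylatable threonine is replaced by alanine, so the reporter should not respond to kinase activity. It therefore serves as a negative control to confirm that signals from the wild-type sensor depend on phosphorylation in live-cell imaging experiments.
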