Addgene plasmid #226632: ExRai-PKNAR(T/A)
Purpose: Negative-control mutant for ExRai-PKNAR biosensor
Depositing lab: Ju Chen. Depositing organization: University of California, San Diego (UCSD). Publication: Illuminating understudied kinases: a generalizable biosensor development method applied to protein kinase N. Bogomolovas J, Chen J. Commun Biol. 2025 Jan 22;8(1):109. doi: 10.1038/s42003-025-07510-4. PubMed 39843538.
Backbone
  Vector backbone: pcDNA3.1
  Vector type: Mammalian Expression
  Selectable markers: Neomycin (select with G418)
Growth in bacteria
  Bacterial resistance: Ampicillin, 100 μg/mL
  Growth temperature: 37°C
  Growth strain: DH5alpha
  Copy number: Unknown
Gene/Insert
  Gene/Insert name: ExRai-PKNAR (T/A)
  Mutation: Phosphorylatable Thr mutated to Ala
Resource information
  A portion of this plasmid was derived from a plasmid made by: Parent plasmid Exrai-AKAR2 was a gift from Jin Zhang lab
Terms and licenses: Academic/Nonprofit Terms; Industry Terms: Not Available to Industry
How to cite: ExRai-PKNAR(T/A) was a gift from Ju Chen (Addgene plasmid # 226632 ; http://n2t.net/addgene:226632 ; RRID:Addgene_226632)
